>Addgene plasmid #79913 | pXL-BacII-CAG-Zeo-t2A-sHRPaNRX3beta | depositor full sequence | sequence record 149911 | pXL-BacII-CAG-Zeo-t2A-sHRPaNRX3beta sequence 9113 bps
CTAAATTGTAAGCGTTAATATTTTGTTAAAATTCGCGTTAAATTTTTGTTAAATCAGCTCATTTTTTAAC
CAATAGGCCGAAATCGGCAAAATCCCTTATAAATCAAAAGAATAGACCGAGATAGGGT
[37 nt withheld, positions 129-165]
AAAGAACGTGGACTCCAACGTCAAAGG
[49 nt withheld, positions 193-241]
T
[91 nt withheld, positions 243-333]
G
[124 nt withheld, positions 335-458]
CCCATTCGCCATTCAGGCTGCGCAACTGTTGGGAAGGGCGATCGGTGCGGGCCTCTTCGCTATTACGCCA
GCTGGCGAAAGGGGGATGTGCTGCAAGGCGATTAAGTTGGGTAACGCCAGGGTTTTCCCAGTCACGACGT
TGTAAAACGACGGCCAGTGAGCGCGCCTCGTTCATTCACGTTTTTGAACCCGTGGAGGACGGGCAGACTC
GCGGTGCAAATGTGTTTTACAGCGTGATGGAGCAGATGAAGATGCTCGACACGCTGCAGAACACGCAGCT
AGATTAACCCTAGAAAGATAATCATATTGTGACGTACGTTAAAGATAATCATGCGTAAAATTGACGCATG
TGTTTTATCGGTCTGTATATCGAGGTTTATTTATTAATTTGAATAGATATTAAGTTTTATTATATTTACA
CTTACATACTAATAATAAATTCAACAAACAATTTATTTATGTTTATTTATTTATTAAAAAAAAACAAAAA
CTCAAAATTTCTTCTATAAAGTAACAAAACTTTTATCGAATTCCTGCAGCCCGGGGGATCCACTAGTTAT
TAATAGTAATCAATTACGGGGTCATTAGTTCATAGCCCATATATGGAGTTCCGCGTTACATAACTTACGG
TAAATGGCCCGCCTGGCTGACCGCCCAACGACCCCCGCCCATTGACGTCAATAATGACGTATGTTCCCAT
AGTAACGCCAATAGGGACTTTCCATTGACGTCAATGGGTGGACTATTTACGGTAAACTGCCCACTTGGCA
GTACATCAAGTGTATCATATGCCAAGTACGCCCCCTATTGACGTCAATGACGGTAAATGGCCCGCCTGGC
ATTATGCCCAGTACATGACCTTATGGGACTTTCCTACTTGGCAGTACATCTACGTATTAGTCATCGCTAT
TACCATGGGTCGAGGTGAGCCCCACGTTCTGCTTCACTCTCCCCATCTCCCCCCCCTCCCCACCCCCAAT
TTTGTATTTATTTATTTTTTAATTATTTTGTGCAGCGATGGGGGCGGGGGGGGGGGGGGCGCGCGCCAGG
CGGGGCGGGGCGGGGCGAGGGGCGGGGCGGGGCGAGGCGGAGAGGTGCGGCGGCAGCCAATCAGAGCGGC
GCGCTCCGAAAGTTTCCTTTTATGGCGAGGCGGCGGCGGCGGCGGCCCTATAAAAAGCGAAGCGCGCGGC
GGGCGGGAGTCGCTGCGTTGCCTTCGCCCCGTGCCCCGCTCCGCGCCGCCTCGCGCCGCCCGCCCCGGCT
CTGACTGACCGCGTTACTCCCACAGGTGAGCGGGCGGGACGGCCCTTCTCCTCCGGGCTGTAATTAGCGC
TTGGTTTAATGACGGCTCGTTTCTTTTCTGTGGCTGCGTGAAAGCCTTAAAGGGCTCCGGGAGGGCCCTT
TGTGCGGGGGGGAGCGGCTCGGGGGGTGCGTGCGTGTGTGTGTGCGTGGGGAGCGCCGCGTGCGGCCCGC
GCTGCCCGGCGGCTGTGAGCGCTGCGGGCGCGGCGCGGGGCTTTGTGCGCTCCGCGTGTGCGCGAGGGGA
GCGCGGCCGGGGGCGGTGCCCCGCGGTGCGGGGGGGCTGCGAGGGGAACAAAGGCTGCGTGCGGGGTGTG
TGCGTGGGGGGGTGAGCAGGGGGTGTGGGCGCGGCGGTCGGGCTGTAACCCCCCCCTGCACCCCCCTCCC
CGAGTTGCTGAGCACGGCCCGGCTTCGGGTGCGGGGCTCCGTGCGGGGCGTGGCGCGGGGCTCGCCGTGC
CGGGCGGGGGGTGGCGGCAGGTGGGGGTGCCGGGCGGGGCGGGGCCGCCTCGGGCCGGGGAGGGCTCGGG
GGAGGGGCGCGGCGGCCCCGGAGCGCCGGCGGCTGTCGAGGCGCGGCGAGCCGCAGCCATTGCCTTTTAT
GGTAATCGTGCGAGAGGGCGCAGGGACTTCCTTTGTCCCAAATCTGGCGGAGCCGAAATCTGGGAGGCGC
CGCCGCACCCCCTCTAGCGGGCGCGGGCGAAGCGGTGCGGCGCCGGCAGGAAGGAAATGGGCGGGGAGGG
CCTTCGTGCGTCGCCGCGCCGCCGTCCCCTTCTCCATCTCCAGCCTCGGGGCTGCCGCAGGGGGACGGCT
GCCTTCGGGGGGGACGGGGCAGGGCGGGGTTCGGCTTCTGGCGTGTGACCGGCGGCTCTAGAGCCTCTGC
TAACCATGTTCATGCCTTCTTCTTTTTCCTACAGCTCCTGGGCAACGTGCTGGTTATTGTGCTGTCTCAT
CATTTTGGCAAAGAATTCCTCGAGGATATCACAAGTTTGTACAAAAAAGCAGGCTCCGAATTCGCCCTTC
GTAACTATAACGGTCCTAAGGTAGCGAATAGTGAACCGTCAGATCCGCTAGCGCTACCGGACTCAGATCT
CGAGCTCAAGCTTCGAATTCTGCAGTCGACGGTACCGCGGGCCCGGGATCGATCCACCATGGCCAAGTTG
ACCAGTGCCGTTCCGGTGCTCACCGCGCGCGACGTCGCCGGAGCGGTCGAGTTCTGGACCGACCGGCTCG
GGTTCTCCCGGGACTTCGTGGAGGACGACTTCGCCGGTGTGGTCCGGGACGACGTGACCCTGTTCATCAG
CGCGGTCCAGGACCAGGTGGTGCCGGACAACACCCTGGCCTGGGTGTGGGTGCGCGGCCTGGACGAGCTG
TACGCCGAGTGGTCGGAGGTCGTGTCCACGAACTTCCGGGACGCCTCCGGGCCGGCCATGACCGAGATCG
GCGAGCAGCCGTGGGGGCGGGAGTTCGCCCTGCGCGACCCGGCCGGCAACTGCGTGCACTTCGTGGCCGA
GGAGCAGGACACTAGTAGTACTAACTTCGACCTGCTGAAGCTGGCCGGCGACGTGGAGAGCAATCCTGGA
CCTAATTTTGATCTCCTCAAACTCGCTGGAGATGTCGAATCCAATCCTGGACCTAACTTTGACTTGTTGA
AGTTGGCAGGGGACGTTGAGTCTAACCCAGGGCCAGATATCGCGGCCGCGATGTTCATGCCTTCTTCTTT
TTCCTACAGCTCCTGGGCAACGTGCTGGTTATTGTGCTGTCTCATCATTTTGGCAAAGAATTCCGCCACC
ATGCACCTGAGAATCCACGCGAGACGGAGCCCTCCTCGCCGGCCGGCCTGGACGCTTGGGATCTGGTTCC
TGTTCTGGGGATGTATCGTCAGCTCTGTATGGAGTACCGGTCAGCTTACTCCAACTTTCTACGATAACTC
TTGTCCTAACGTGAGCAACATCGTGCGAGATATTATCGTGAACGAGTTGCGGTCTGATCCGAGGATAGCC
GCTTCAATTTTGCGGCTGCATTTCCACGATTGTTTTGTAAACGGCTGTGATGCTTCCATCCTCCTCGACA
ATACCACCTCTTTCAGGACTGAAAAGGATGCCTTCGGTAACGCGAATAGTGCTAGAGGGTTTTCCGTGAT
CGATAGAATGAAAGCCGCTGTGGAGAGCGCCTGCCCCGGGACAGTTAGTTGTGCAGACCTTCTGACCATA
GCGGCCCAGCAATCCGTGACGCTGGCCGGTGGCCCCAGCTGGAGGGTCCCCCTGGGAAGGAGGGACTCTC
TGCAGGCTTTTCTGGACTTGGCAAACGCAAACCTGCCTGCTCCCTTCTTCACTCTTCCCCAGCTGAAGGA
TTCCTTCAGGAATGTCGGCCTGAACCGAAGTAGTGATTTGGTGGCTCTGTCCGGAGGCCACACATTCGGC
AAGAGTCAGTGCAGGTTCATCATGGACAGACTGTATAACTTTTCCAACACCGGCTTGCCTGACCCTACCC
TGAACACAACATACTTGCAGACTCTCAGAGGACTGTGTCCGCTCAATGGCGGCTCGGGCTCGGGCGACTA
CAAGGATGACGACGATAAGCAATTGTCTTCTAATGTAGCTTCCTCCTCCTCCACCTCTTCCTCGCCGGGG
TCTCACTCTCAGCACGAGCACCATTTCCATGGCAGCAAGCATCACTCAGTGCCTATTTCTATCTATCGTT
CCCCTGTTTCCCTTCGAGGAGGACACGCTGGCGCTACGTACATCTTTGGGAAAAGTGGTGGGCTTATCCT
CTACACCTGGCCAGCCAATGACAGGCCCAGCACGCGGTCTGACCGCCTTGCCGTGGGCTTCAGCACCACT
GTGAAGGATGGCATCTTGGTCCGCATCGACAGTGCTCCAGGACTTGGTGACTTCCTCCAGCTTCACATAG
AACAGGGGAAAATTGGAGTTGTCTTCAACATTGGCACAGTTGACATCTCCATCAAAGAGGAGAGAACCCC
TGTAAATGACGGCAAATACCATGTGGTACGCTTCACCAGGAACGGCGGCAACGCCACCCTGCAGGTGGAC
AACTGGCCAGTGAATGAACATTATCCTACAGGCCGGCAGTTAACCATCTTCAACACTCAGGCGCAAATAG
CCATTGGTGGAAAGGACAAAGGACGCCTCTTCCAAGGCCAACTCTCTGGGCTCTATTATGATGGTTTGAA
AGTACTGAACATGGCGGCTGAGAACAACCCCAATATTAAAATCAATGGAAGTGTTCGGCTGGTTGGAGAA
GTCCCATCAATTTTGGGAACAACACAGACGACCTCCATGCCACCAGAAATGTCTACTACTGTCATGGAAA
CCACTACTACAATGGCGACTACCACAACCCGTAAGAATCGCTCTACAGCCAGCATTCAGCCAACATCAGA
TGATCTTGTTTCATCTGCTGAATGTTCAAGTGATGATGAAGACTTTGTTGAATGTGAGCCGAGTACAGCA
TACCCATACGATGTTCCAGATTACGCTTATCCTTACGACGTACCTGACTATGCTAACCCCACGGAGCCGG
GAATCAGACGGGTTCCGGGGGCCTCAGAGGTGATCCGGGAGTCGAGCAGCACAACAGGGATGGTCGTCGG
CATTGTGGCTGCTGCCGCCCTCTGCATCTTGATCCTCCTGTACGCCATGTACAAGTACAGGAACAGGGAC
GAGGGGTCCTATCAAGTGGACGAGACGCGGAACTACATCAGCAACTCCGCCCAGAGCAACGGCACGCTCA
TGAAGGAGAAGCAGCAGAGCTCGAAGAGCGGCCACAAGAAACAGAAAAACAAGGACAGGGAGTATTACGT
GTAAGGCGCGCCAGAGCAAAAGCTCATTTCTGAAGAGGACTTATGAGGCCGCACTCCTCAGGTGCAGGCT
GCCTATCAGAAGGTGGTGGCTGGTGTGGCCAATGCCCTGGCTCACAAATACCACTGAGATCTTTTTCCCT
CTGCCAAAAATTATGGGGACATCATGAAGCCCCTTGAGCATCTGACTTCTGGCTAATAAAGGAAATTTAT
TTTCATTGCAATAGTGTGTTGGAATTTTTTGTGTCTCTCACTCGGAAGGACATATGGGAGGGCAAATCAT
TTAAAACATCAGAATGAGTATTTGGTTTAGAGTTTGGCAACATATGCCATATGCTGGCTGCCATGAACAA
AGGTGGCTATAAAGAGGTCATCAGTATATGAAACAGCCCCCTGCTGTCCATTCCTTATTCCATAGAAAAG
CCTTGACTTGAGGTTAGATTTTTTTTATATTTTGTTTTGTGTTATTTTTTTCTTTAACATCCCTAAAATT
TTCCTTACATGTTTTACTAGCCAGATTTTTCCTCCTCTCCTGACTACTCCCAGTCATAGCTGTCCCTCTT
CTCTTATGAAGATCCCTCGACCTGCAGCCCAAGCTTGATATCTATAACAAGAAAATATATATATAATAAG
TTATCACGTAAGTAGAACATGAAATAACAATATAATTATCGTATGAGTTAAATCTTAAAAGTCACGTAAA
AGATAATCATGCGTCATTTTGACTCACGCGGTCGTTATAGTTCAAAATCAGTGACACTTACCGCATTGAC
AAGCACGCCTCACGGGAGCTCCAAGCGGCGACTGAGATGTCCTAAATGCACAGCGACGGATTCGCGCTAT
TTAGAAAGAGAGAGCAATATTTCAAGAATGCATGCGTCAATTTTACGCAGACTATCTTTCTAGGGTTAAT
CTAGCTGCATCAGGATCATATCGTCGGGTCTTTTTTCCGGCTCAGTCATCGCCCAAGCTGGCGCTATCTG
GGCATCGGGGAGGAAGAAGCCCGTGCCTTTTCCCGCGAGGTTGAAGCGGCATGGAAAGAGTTTGCCGAGG
ATGACTGCTGCTGCATTGACGTTGAGCGAAAACGCACGTTTACCATGATGATTCGGGAAGGTGTGGCCAT
GCACGCCTTTAACGGTGAACTGTTCGTTCAGGCCACCTGGGATACCAGTTCGTCGCGGCTTTTCCGGACA
CAGTTCCGGATGGTCAGCCCGAAGCGCATCAGCAACCCGAACAATACCGGCGACAGCCGGAACTGCCGTG
CCGGTGTGCAGATTAATGACAGCGGTGCGGCGCTGGGATATTACGTCAGCGAGGACGGGTATCCTGGCTG
GATGCCGCAGAAATGGACATGGATACCCCGTGAGTTACCCGGCGGGCGCGCTTGGCGTAATCATGGTCAT
AGCTGTTTCCTGTGTGAAATTGTTATCCGCTCACAATTCCACACAACATACGAGCCGGAAGCATAAAGTG
TAAAGCCTGGGGTGCCTAATGAGTGAGCTAACTCACATTAATTGCGTTGCGCTCACTGCCCGCTTTCCAG
TCGGGAAACCTGTCGTGCCAGCTGCATTAATGAATCGGCCAACGCGCGGGGAGAGGCGGTTTGCGTATTG
GGCGCTCTTCCGCTTCCTCGCTCACTGACTCGCTGCGCTCGGTCGTTCGGCTGCGGCGAGCGGTATCAGC
TCACTCAAAGGCGGTAATACGGTTATCCACAGAATCAGGGGATAACGCAGGAAAGAACATGTGAGCAAAA
GGCCAGCAAAAGGCCAGGAACCGTAAAAAGGCCGCGTTGCTGGCGTTTTTCCATAGGCTCCGCCCCCCTG
ACGAGCATCACAAAAATCGACGCTCAAGTCAGAGGTGGCGAAACCCGACAGGACTATAAAGATACCAGGC
GTTTCCCCCTGGAAGCTCCCTCGTGCGCTCTCCTGTTCCGACCCTGCCGCTTACCGGATACCTGTCCGCC
TTTCTCCCTTCGGGAAGCGTGGCGCTTTCTCATAGCTCACGCTGTAGGTATCTCAGTTCGGTGTAGGTCG
TTCGCTCCAAGCTGGGCTGTGTGCACGAACCCCCCGTTCAGCCCGACCGCTGCGCCTTATCCGGTAACTA
TCGTCTTGAGTCCAACCCGGTAAGACACGACTTATCGCCACTGGCAGCAGCCACTGGTAACAGGATTAGC
AGAGCGAGGTATGTAGGCGGTGCTACAGAGTTCTTGAAGTGGTGGCCTAACTACGGCTACACTAGAAGGA
CAGTATTTGGTATCTGCGCTCTGCTGAAGCCAGTTACCTTCGGAAAAAGAGTTGGTAGCTCTTGATCCGG
CAAACAAACCACCGCTGGTAGCGGTGGTTTTTTTGTTTGCAAGCAGCAGATTACGCGCAGAAAAAAAGGA
TCTCAAGAAGATCCTTTGATCTTTTCTACGGGGTCTGACGCTCAGTGGAACGAAAACTCACGTTAAGGGA
TTTTGGTCATGAGATTATCAAAAAGGATCTTCACCTAGATCCTTTTAAATTAAAAATGAAGTTTTAAATC
AATCTAAAGTATATATGAGTAAACTTGGTCTGACAGTTACCAATGCTTAATCAGTGAGGCACCTATCTCA
GCGATCTGTCTATTTCGTTCATCCATAGTTGCCTGACTCCCCGTCGTGTAGATAACTACGATACGGGAGG
GCTTACCATCTGGCCCCAGTGCTGCAATGATACCGCGAGACCCACGCTCACCGGCTCCAGATTTATCAGC
AATAAACCAGCCAGCCGGAAGGGCCGAGCGCAGAAGTGGTCCTGCAACTTTATCCGCCTCCATCCAGTCT
ATTAATTGTTGCCGGGAAGCTAGAGTAAGTAGTTCGCCAGTTAATAGTTTGCGCAACGTTGTTGCCATTG
CTACAGGCATCGTGGTGTCACGCTCGTCGTTTGGTATGGCTTCATTCAGCTCCGGTTCCCAACGATCAAG
GCGAGTTACATGATCCCCCATGTTGTGCAAAAAAGCGGTTAGCTCCTTCGGTCCTCCGATCGTTGTCAGA
AGTAAGTTGGCCGCAGTGTTATCACTCATGGTTATGGCAGCACTGCATAATTCTCTTACTGTCATGCCAT
CCGTAAGATGCTTTTCTGTGACTGGTGAGTACTCAACCAAGTCATTCTGAGAATAGTGTATGCGGCGACC
GAGTTGCTCTTGCCCGGCGTCAATACGGGATAATACCGCGCCACATAGCAGAACTTTAAAAGTGCTCATC
ATTGGAAAACGTTCTTCGGGGCGAAAACTCTCAAGGATCTTACCGCTGTTGAGATCCAGTTCGATGTAAC
CCACTCGTGCACCCAACTGATCTTCAGCATCTTTTACTTTCACCAGCGTTTCTGGGTGAGCAAAAACAGG
AAGGCAAAATGCCGCAAAAAAGGGAATAAGGGCGACACGGAAATGTTGAATACTCATACTCTTCCTTTTT
CAATATTATTGAAGCATTTATCAGGGTTATTGTCTCATGAGCGGATACATATTTGAATGTATTTAGAAAA
ATAAACAAATAGGGGTTCCGCGCACATTTCCCCGAAAAGTGCCAC
Features (pLannotate 1.2.2; 26 found; start..end, strand, type, name):
     30..458     -  rep_origin     f1 ori (sequence partly withheld): f1 bacteriophage origin of replication; arrow indicates direction of (+) strand synthesis
    463..618     -  CDS            lacZα (fragment): LacZα fragment of β-galactosidase; lacZ fragment
    620..739     +  CDS            B (fragment): PORTL_LAMBD - Experimental evidence at protein level: Swiss-Prot protein existence level 1. Forms the portal vertex of the capsid (PubMed:6228056, PubMed:6232391). This portal plays critical roles in head assembly, genome packaging, neck/tail attachment, and genome ejection (Probable). The portal protein multimerizes as a single ring-shaped homododecamer arranged around a central channel (PubMed:6232391). Binds to the terminase subunits to form the packaging machine (PubMed:7799432). From Escherichia phage lambda (Bacteriophage lambda).
   1010..1375    +  enhancer       CMV enhancer: human cytomegalovirus immediate early enhancer
   1378..1653    +  promoter       chicken β-actin promoter: No description available
   1654..2662    +  intron         chimeric intron: chimera between introns from chicken β-actin and rabbit β-globin
   2729..2753    +  protein_bind   attB1: mutant version of attB; recombination site for the Gateway® BP reaction BP Clonase™
   2797..2813    +  promoter       tight TRE promoter (fragment): Tet-responsive promoter PTight, consisting of seven tet operator sequences followed by the minimal CMV promoter
   2815..2888    +  misc_feature   MCS (fragment): multiple cloning site
   2897..3268    +  CDS            ble: BLE_STRHI - Experimental evidence at protein level: Swiss-Prot protein existence level 1. Binding protein with a strong affinity to the bleomycin family of antibiotics. From Streptoalloteichus hindustanus.
   3449..3477    +  intron         β-globin intron (fragment): intron from rabbit β-globin gene
   3539..3643    +  CDS            NRXN3 (fragment): NRX3B_BOVIN - Experimental evidence at protein level: Swiss-Prot protein existence level 1. Neuronal cell surface protein that may be involved in cell recognition and cell adhesion. May play a role in angiogenesis (By similarity). From Bos taurus (Bovine).
   3641..4288    +  CDS            PRXC1A (fragment): PER1A_ARMRU - Also known as HPRC1. Experimental evidence at protein level: Swiss-Prot protein existence level 1. Removal of H(2)O(2), oxidation of toxic reductants, biosynthesis and degradation of lignin, suberization, auxin catabolism, response to environmental stresses such as wounding, pathogen attack and oxidative stress. These functions might be dependent on each isozyme/isoform in each plant tissue. From Armoracia rusticana (Horseradish) (Armoracia laphatifolia).
   4307..4327    +  CDS            3xFLAG (fragment): three tandem FLAG® epitope tags
   4334..5569    +  CDS            NRXN3 (fragment): NRX3B_BOVIN - Experimental evidence at protein level: Swiss-Prot protein existence level 1. Neuronal cell surface protein that may be involved in cell recognition and cell adhesion. May play a role in angiogenesis (By similarity). From Bos taurus (Bovine).
   5582..5610    +  CDS            Myc (fragment): Myc (human c-Myc proto-oncogene) epitope tag
   5621..5692    +  CDS            HBB (fragment): HBB_PONPY - Experimental evidence at transcript level: Swiss-Prot protein existence level 2. Involved in oxygen transport from the lung to the various peripheral tissues. From Pongo pygmaeus (Bornean orangutan).
   5763..5818    +  polyA_signal   β-globin poly(A) signal: rabbit β-globin polyadenylation signal (Gil and Proudfoot, 1987)
   6483..6950    +  CDS            B (fragment): PORTL_LAMBD - Experimental evidence at protein level: Swiss-Prot protein existence level 1. Forms the portal vertex of the capsid (PubMed:6228056, PubMed:6232391). This portal plays critical roles in head assembly, genome packaging, neck/tail attachment, and genome ejection (Probable). The portal protein multimerizes as a single ring-shaped homododecamer arranged around a central channel (PubMed:6232391). Binds to the terminase subunits to form the packaging machine (PubMed:7799432). From Escherichia phage lambda (Bacteriophage lambda).
   6988..7004    -  protein_bind   lac operator: The lac repressor binds to the lac operator to inhibit transcription in E. coli. This inhibition can be relieved by adding lactose or isopropyl-β-D-thiogalactopyranoside (IPTG). lac repressor encoded by lacI
   7012..7042    -  promoter       lac promoter: promoter for the E. coli lac operon
   7057..7078    -  protein_bind   CAP binding site: CAP binding activates transcription in the presence of cAMP. E. coli catabolite activator protein
   7091..7183    -  CDS            lacI (fragment): lac repressor; lacI; The lac repressor binds to the lac operator to inhibit transcription in E. coli. This inhibition can be relieved by adding lactose or isopropyl-β-D-thiogalactopyranoside (IPTG).
   7366..7954    -  rep_origin     ori: high-copy-number ColE1/pMB1/pBR322/pUC origin of replication
   8125..8985    -  CDS            AmpR: β-lactamase; bla; confers resistance to ampicillin, carbenicillin, and related antibiotics
   8986..9090    -  promoter       AmpR promoter: bla
