[The description below was written by a language model from this plasmid's Addgene catalogue record and pLannotate feature annotations shown in this document.]
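Description:
pXL-BacII-CAG-Zeo-t2A-sHRPaNRX3beta is a 9.1 kb piggyBac transposon vector for mammalian expression, built on the pXL-BacII backbone. It is propagated in E. coli as a high-copy plasmid through a ColE1/pUC-type origin and selected with ampicillin (AmpR under its own bla promoter). An f1 origin and remnants of the lacZα/lac promoter region are also present. The automated feature table does not annotate the piggyBac terminal repeats. The short lambda-phage "B" fragments flanking the expression cassette appear to be stuffer or backbone sequence rather than functional elements.

The payload is driven by the CAG promoter, made up of the CMV enhancer, chicken β-actin promoter and chimeric intron, and ends in a rabbit β-globin polyadenylation signal. The cassette first encodes the ble gene, which confers Zeocin resistance. According to the name, this is followed by a T2A self-cleaving peptide, which is not annotated, so the marker and the fusion protein should be produced from one transcript. The downstream protein begins with a short N-terminal neurexin-3β segment, presumably the signal peptide. A fragment of horseradish peroxidase C1A and a FLAG-type epitope follow, then the remainder of neurexin-3β, with a Myc tag fragment near the end. The peroxidase fragment would therefore sit in the extracellular portion of this presynaptic adhesion protein.

The plasmid name and purpose line call the fragment sHRPa, whereas the insert field says sHRPb, and the record does not resolve this discrepancy. According to the associated publication title, the construct belongs to a split-HRP system in which complementary fragments reconstitute peroxidase activity. That system is used to detect intercellular protein–protein interactions and to visualise synapses. With a piggyBac transposase supplied, the vector would allow stable genomic integration and Zeocin selection of expressing cells.
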