Addgene plasmid #79913: pXL-BacII-CAG-Zeo-t2A-sHRPaNRX3beta
Purpose: piggyBac transposon vector, Zeocin-2A-sHRPaNRX3beta
Depositing lab: Joshua Sanes. Depositing organization: Harvard University. Publication: A split horseradish peroxidase for the detection of intercellular protein-protein interactions and sensitive visualization of synapses. Martell JD, Yamagata M, Deerinck TJ, Phan S, Kwa CG, Ellisman MH, Sanes JR, Ting AY. Nat Biotechnol. 2016 May 30. doi: 10.1038/nbt.3563. PubMed 27240195.
Backbone
  Vector backbone: pXL-BacII
  Vector type: Mammalian Expression ; piggyBac
Growth in bacteria
  Bacterial resistance: Ampicillin, 100 μg/mL
  Growth temperature: 37°C
  Growth strain: DH5alpha
  Copy number: High Copy
Gene/Insert
  Gene/Insert name: Zeocin-t2A-sHRPbNRX3beta
Terms and licenses: Academic/Nonprofit Terms; Industry Terms: Not Available to Industry
How to cite: pXL-BacII-CAG-Zeo-t2A-sHRPaNRX3beta was a gift from Joshua Sanes (Addgene plasmid # 79913 ; http://n2t.net/addgene:79913 ; RRID:Addgene_79913)
