>Addgene plasmid #79913 | pXL-BacII-CAG-Zeo-t2A-sHRPaNRX3beta | addgene partial sequence | sequence record 153416 | Bglob-pA-R 5'-ttttggcagagggaaaaaga-3'
ACCAGCCACCACCTTCTGATAGGCAGCCTGCACCTGAGGAGTGCGGCCTCATAAGTCCTCTTCAGAAATG
AGCTTTTGCTCTGGCGCGCCTTACACGTAATACTCCCTGTCCTTGTTTTTCTGTTTCTTGTGGCCGCTCT
TCGAGCTCTGCTGCTTCTCCTTCATGAGCGTGCCGTTGCTCTGGGCGGAGTTGCTGATGTAGTTCCGCGT
CTCGTCCACTTGATAGGACCCCTCGTCCCTGTTCCTGTACTTGTACATGGCGTACAGGAGGATCAAGATG
CAGAGGGCGGCAGCAGCCACAATGCCGACGACCATCCCTGTTGTGCTGCTCGACTCCCGGATCACCTCTG
AGGCCCCCGGAACCCGTCTGATTCCCGGCTCCGTGGGGTTAGCATAGTCAGGTACGTCGTAAGGATAAGC
GTAATCTGGAACATCGTATGGGTATGCTGTACTCGGCTCACATTCAACAAAGTCTTCATCATCACTTGAA
CATTCAGCAGATGAAACAAGATCATCTGATGTTGGCTGAATGCTGGCTGTAGAGCGATTCTTACGGGTTG
TGGTAGTCGCCATTGTAGTAGTGGTTTCCATGACAGTAGTAGACATTTCTGGTGGCATGGAGGTCGTCTG
TGTTGTTCCCAAAATTGATGGGACTTCTCCAACCAGCCGAACACTTCCATTGATTTTAATATTGGGGTTG
TTCTCAGCCGCCATGTTCAGTACTTTCAAACCATCATAATAGAGCCCAGAGAGTTGGCCTTGGAAGAGGC
GTCCTTTGTCCTTTCCACCAATGGCTATTTGCGCCTGAGTGTTGAAGATGGTTAACTGCCGGCCTGTAGG
ATAATGTTCATTCACTGGCCAGTTGTCCACCTGCA
