>Addgene plasmid #79913 | pXL-BacII-CAG-Zeo-t2A-sHRPaNRX3beta | addgene partial sequence | sequence record 153418 | mCherry-F2 5'-tggcatggacgagctgtac-3'
GCCTCCGGGCCGGCCATGACCGAGATCGGCGAGCAGCCGTGGGGGCGGGAGTTCGCCCTGCGCGACCCGG
CCGGCAACTGCGTGCACTTCGTGGCCGAGGAGCAGGACACTAGTAGTACTAACTTCGACCTGCTGAAGCT
GGCCGGCGACGTGGAGAGCAATCCTGGACCTAATTTTGATCTCCTCAAACTCGCTGGAGATGTCGAATCC
AATCCTGGACCTAACTTTGACTTGTTGAAGTTGGCAGGGGACGTTGAGTCTAACCCAGGGCCAGATATCG
CGGCCGCGATGTTCATGCCTTCTTCTTTTTCCTACAGCTCCTGGGCAACGTGCTGGTTATTGTGCTGTCT
CATCATTTTGGCAAAGAATTCCGCCACCATGCACCTGAGAATCCACGCGAGACGGAGCCCTCCTCGCCGG
CCGGCCTGGACGCTTGGGATCTGGTTCCTGTTCTGGGGATGTATCGTCAGCTCTGTATGGAGTACCGGTC
AGCTTACTCCAACTTTCTACGATAACTCTTGTCCTAACGTGAGCAACATCGTGCGAGATATTATCGTGAA
CGAGTTGCGGTCTGATCCGAGGATAGCCGCTTCAATTTTGCGGCTGCATTTCCACGATTGTTTTGTAAAC
GGCTGTGATGCTTCCATCCTCCTCGACAATACCACCTCTTTCAGGACTGAAAAGGATGCCTTCGGTAACG
CGAATAGTGCTAGAGGGTTTTCCGTGATCGATAGAATGAAAGCCGCTGTGGAGAGCGCCTGCCCCGGGAC
AGTTAGTTGTGCAGACCTTCTGACCATAGCGGCCCAGCAATCCGTGACGCTGGCCGGTGGCCCCAGCTGG
AGGGTCC
